Addgene plasmid #184718: pPBbsr2-cPLA2-mEGFP
Purpose: Exogenous cPLA2WT
Depositing lab: Michiyuki Matsuda. Publication: Calcium transients trigger switch-like discharge of prostaglandin E(2) in an extracellular signal-regulated kinase-dependent manner. Watabe T, Yamahira S, Takakura K, Thumkeo D, Narumiya S, Matsuda M, Terai K. eLife. 2024 Jan 26;12:RP86727. doi: 10.7554/eLife.86727. PubMed 38276879.
Backbone
  Vector backbone: pCSIIbsr
  Backbone size w/o insert (bp): 6700
  Total vector size (bp): 9700
  Vector type: Mammalian Expression
  Selectable markers: Blasticidin
Growth in bacteria
  Bacterial resistance: Ampicillin, 100 μg/mL
  Growth temperature: 37°C
  Growth strain: DH5alpha
  Copy number: Unknown
Gene/Insert
  Gene/Insert name: cPLA2-mEGFP
  Species: H. sapiens (human), Synthetic
  Insert size (bp): 3000
  GenBank ID: NM_024420.3
  Entrez Gene: PLA2G4A (a.k.a. GURDP, PLA2G4, cPLA2, cPLA2-alpha)
Terms and licenses: Academic/Nonprofit Terms; Industry Terms: Not Available to Industry
How to cite: pPBbsr2-cPLA2-mEGFP was a gift from Michiyuki Matsuda (Addgene plasmid # 184718 ; http://n2t.net/addgene:184718 ; RRID:Addgene_184718)
