[The description below was written by a language model from this plasmid's Addgene catalogue record and pLannotate feature annotations shown in this document.]
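Description:
pPBbsr2-cPLA2-mEGFP is a mammalian expression plasmid of about 9.7 kb that produces wild-type human cytosolic phospholipase A2 (cPLA2, encoded by PLA2G4A) fused at its C-terminus to monomeric EGFP. It is propagated in E. coli through a high-copy ColE1/pUC-type origin with ampicillin selection (AmpR under its own bla promoter). It also carries an f1 phage origin and remnants of a pBluescript-like cloning vector, including lacZα and lacI fragments, lac promoter/operator elements, and T7 and T3 promoters. The catalogue lists the backbone as pCSIIbsr, a lentiviral-style name, whereas the plasmid name begins with "pPB", which suggests a piggyBac transposon vector. The feature table annotates neither lentiviral LTRs nor transposon terminal repeats, so the record does not settle how the cassette is delivered or integrated.

The expression cassette is driven by a CAG-type promoter, made up of the CMV immediate-early enhancer, the chicken β-actin promoter and a chimeric β-actin/β-globin intron, which gives strong constitutive transcription in most mammalian cells. The cPLA2-mEGFP open reading frame is followed by an EMCV IRES and the bsr blasticidin S deaminase gene, and the transcript ends at a bovine growth hormone polyadenylation signal. Because the fusion protein and the resistance marker are translated from one bicistronic mRNA, blasticidin selection enriches for cells that also express the tagged enzyme.

The stated purpose is exogenous expression of wild-type cPLA2. The enzyme is a calcium-dependent phospholipase involved in producing lipid mediators, and the associated study concerns calcium-triggered, ERK-dependent prostaglandin E2 release. The mEGFP tag lets expression and subcellular localisation of the enzyme be followed in live cells.
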