Features (pLannotate 1.2.2; 24 found; start..end, strand, type, name):
     30..458     -  rep_origin     f1 ori (sequence partly withheld): f1 bacteriophage origin of replication; arrow indicates direction of (+) strand synthesis
    463..618     -  CDS            lacZα (fragment): LacZα fragment of β-galactosidase; lacZ fragment
    626..644     +  promoter       T7 promoter: promoter for bacteriophage T7 RNA polymerase
   1011..1390    +  enhancer       CMV enhancer: human cytomegalovirus immediate early enhancer
   1392..1667    +  promoter       chicken β-actin promoter: No description available
   1668..2684    +  intron         chimeric intron: chimera between introns from chicken β-actin and rabbit β-globin
   2742..4988    +  CDS            PLA2G4A: PA24A_HUMAN - Also known as CPLA2, PLA2G4. Experimental evidence at protein level: Swiss-Prot protein existence level 1. Has primarily calcium-dependent phospholipase and lysophospholipase activities, with a major role in membrane lipid remodeling and biosynthesis of lipid mediators of the inflammatory response (PubMed:7794891, PubMed:8619991, PubMed:8702602, PubMed:9425121, PubMed:10358058, PubMed:14709560, PubMed:16617059, PubMed:17472963, PubMed:27642067, PubMed:18451993). Plays an important role in embryo implantation and parturition through its ability to trigger prostanoid production (By
   4998..5714    +  CDS            mEGFP: mEGFP is a basic (constitutively fluorescent) green fluorescent protein published in 2002, derived from Aequorea victoria. It has moderate acid sensitivity.
   5787..6348    +  misc_feature   IRES: internal ribosome entry site (IRES) of the encephalomyocarditis virus (EMCV)
   6357..6776    +  CDS            bsr: BSR_BACCE - Experimental evidence at protein level: Swiss-Prot protein existence level 1. Catalyzes the deamination of the cytosine moiety of the antibiotics blasticidin S, cytomycin and acetylblasticidin S. From Bacillus cereus.
   6825..7049    +  polyA_signal   bGH poly(A) signal: bovine growth hormone polyadenylation signal
   7053..7069    +  promoter       SV40 promoter (fragment): SV40 enhancer and early promoter
   7120..7136    -  protein_bind   lac operator: The lac repressor binds to the lac operator to inhibit transcription in E. coli. This inhibition can be relieved by adding lactose or isopropyl-β-D-thiogalactopyranoside (IPTG). lac repressor encoded by lacI
   7144..7174    -  promoter       lac promoter: promoter for the E. coli lac operon
   7189..7210    -  protein_bind   CAP binding site: CAP binding activates transcription in the presence of cAMP. E. coli catabolite activator protein
   7223..7262    -  CDS            lacI (fragment): lac repressor; lacI; The lac repressor binds to the lac operator to inhibit transcription in E. coli. This inhibition can be relieved by adding lactose or isopropyl-β-D-thiogalactopyranoside (IPTG).
   7547..7565    -  promoter       T3 promoter: promoter for bacteriophage T3 RNA polymerase
   7610..7626    -  protein_bind   lac operator: The lac repressor binds to the lac operator to inhibit transcription in E. coli. This inhibition can be relieved by adding lactose or isopropyl-β-D-thiogalactopyranoside (IPTG). lac repressor encoded by lacI
   7634..7664    -  promoter       lac promoter: promoter for the E. coli lac operon
   7679..7700    -  protein_bind   CAP binding site: CAP binding activates transcription in the presence of cAMP. E. coli catabolite activator protein
   7713..7805    -  CDS            lacI (fragment): lac repressor; lacI; The lac repressor binds to the lac operator to inhibit transcription in E. coli. This inhibition can be relieved by adding lactose or isopropyl-β-D-thiogalactopyranoside (IPTG).
   7988..8576    -  rep_origin     ori: high-copy-number ColE1/pMB1/pBR322/pUC origin of replication
   8747..9607    -  CDS            AmpR: β-lactamase; bla; confers resistance to ampicillin, carbenicillin, and related antibiotics
   9608..9712    -  promoter       AmpR promoter: bla
>Addgene plasmid #184718 | pPBbsr2-cPLA2-mEGFP | addgene full sequence | sequence record 362309 | Addgene Partial NGS Result
CTAAATTGTAAGCGTTAATATTTTGTTAAAATTCGCGTTAAATTTTTGTTAAATCAGCTCATTTTTTAAC
CAATAGGCCGAAATCGGCAAAATCCCTTATAAATCAAAAGAATAGACCGAGATAGGGT
[37 nt withheld, positions 129-165]
AAAGAACGTGGACTCCAACGTCAAAGG
[49 nt withheld, positions 193-241]
T
[91 nt withheld, positions 243-333]
G
[124 nt withheld, positions 335-458]
CCCATTCGCCATTCAGGCTGCGCAACTGTTGGGAAGGGCGATCGGTGCGGGCCTCTTCGCTATTACGCCA
GCTGGCGAAAGGGGGATGTGCTGCAAGGCGATTAAGTTGGGTAACGCCAGGGTTTTCCCAGTCACGACGT
TGTAAAACGACGGCCAGTGAGCGCGCGTAATACGACTCACTATAGGGCGAATTGGGGCGCGCCATTCTAG
ATTAACCCTAGAAAGATAGTCTGCGTAAAATTGACGCATGCATTCTTGAAATATTGCTCTCTCTTTCTAA
ATAGCGCGAATCCGTCGCTGTGCATTTAGGACATCTCAGTCGCCGCTTGGAGCTCCCGTGAGGCGTGCTT
GTCAATGCGGTAAGTGTCACTGATTTTGAACTATAACGACCGCGTGAGTCAAAATGACGCATGATTATCT
TTTACGTGACTTTTAAGATTTAACTCATACGATAATTATATTGTTATTTCATGTTCTACTTACGTGATAA
CTTATTATATATATATTTTCTTGTTATAGATATCAACTAGAATGCTAGCATGGGCCCATCTCGACATTGA
TTATTGACTAGTTATTAATAGTAATCAATTACGGGGTCATTAGTTCATAGCCCATATATGGAGTTCCGCG
TTACATAACTTACGGTAAATGGCCCGCCTGGCTGACCGCCCAACGACCCCCGCCCATTGACGTCAATAAT
GACGTATGTTCCCATAGTAACGCCAATAGGGACTTTCCATTGACGTCAATGGGTGGAGTATTTACGGTAA
ACTGCCCACTTGGCAGTACATCAAGTGTATCATATGCCAAGTACGCCCCCTATTGACGTCAATGACGGTA
AATGGCCCGCCTGGCATTATGCCCAGTACATGACCTTATGGGACTTTCCTACTTGGCAGTACATCTACGT
ATTAGTCATCGCTATTACCATGGTCGAGGTGAGCCCCACGTTCTGCTTCACTCTCCCCATCTCCCCCCCC
TCCCCACCCCCAATTTTGTATTTATTTATTTTTTAATTATTTTGTGCAGCGATGGGGGCGGGGGGGGGGG
GGGSGCGCGCCRGGSGGGGSGGGGSGGGGSGRGGGGSGGGGSGGGGSGRGGCGGAGAGGTGCGGCGGCAG
CCAATCAGAGCGGCGCGCTCCGAAAGTTTCCTTTTATGGCGAGGCGGCGGCGGCGGCGGCCCTATAAAAA
GCGAAGCGCGCGGCGGGCGGGAGTCGCTGCGCGCTGCCTTCGCCCCGTGCCCCGCTCCGCCGCCGCCTCG
CGCCGCCCGCCCCGGCTCTGACTGACCGCGTTACTCCCACAGGTGAGCGGGCGGGACGGCCCTTCTCCTC
CGGGCTGTAATTAGCGCTTGGTTTAATGACGGCTTGTTTCTTTTCTGTGGCTGCGTGAAAGCCTTGAGGG
GCTCCGGGAGGGCCCTTTGTGCGGGGGGAGCGGCTCGGGGGGTGCGTGCGTGTGTGTGTGCGTGGGGAGC
GCCGCGTGCGGCTCCGCGCTGCCCGGCGGCTGTGAGCGCTGCGGGCGCGGCGCGGGGCTTTGTGCGCTCC
GCAGTGTGCGCGAGGGGAGCGCGGCCGGGGGCGGTGCCCCGCGGTGCGGGGGGGGCTGCGAGGGGAACAA
AGGCTGCGTGCGGGGTGTGTGCGTGGGGGGGTGAGCAGGGGGTGTGGGCGCGTCGGTCGGGCTGCAACCC
CCCCTGCACCCCCCTCCCCGAGTTGCTGAGCACGGCCCGGCTTCGGGTGCGGGGCTCCGTACGGGGCGTG
GCGCGGGGCTCGCCGTGCCGGGCGGGGGGTGGCGGCAGGTGGGGGTGCCGGGCGGGGCGGGGCCGCCTCG
GGCCGGGGRGGGCTCGGGGGAGGGGCGCGGCGGCCCCCGGAGCGCCGGCGGCTGTCGAGGCGCGGCGAGC
CGCAGCCATTGCCTTTTATGGTAATCGTGCGAGAGGGCGCAGGGACTTCCTTTGTCCCAAATCTGTGCGG
AGCCGAAATCTGGGAGGCGCCGCCGCACCCCCTCTAGCGGGCGCGGGGCGAAGCGGTGCGGCGCCGGCAG
GAAGGAAATGGGCGGGGAGGGCCTTCGTGCGTCGCCGCGCCGCCGTCCCCTTCTCCCTCTCCAGCCTCGG
GGCTGTCCGCGGGGGGACGGCTGCCTTCGGGGGGGACGGGGCAGGGCGGGGTTCGGCTTCTGGCGTGTGA
CCGGCGGCTCTAGAGCCTCTGCTAACCATGTTCATGCCTTCTTCTTTTTCCTACAGCTCCTGGGCAACGT
GCTGGTTATTGTGCTGTCTCATCATTTTGGCAAAGAATTCACCATGTCATTTATAGATCCTTACCAGCAC
ATTATAGTGGAGCACCAGTATTCCCACAAGTTTACGGTAGTGGTGTTACGTGCCACCAAAGTGACAAAGG
GGGCCTTTGGTGACATGCTTGATACTCCAGATCCCTATGTGGAACTTTTTATCTCTACAACCCCTGACAG
CAGGAAGAGAACAAGACATTTTAATAATGACATAAACCCTGTGTGGAATGAGACCTTTGAATTTATTTTG
GATCCTAATCAGGAAAATGTTTTGGAGATTACGTTAATGGATGCCAATTATGTCATGGATGAAACTCTAG
GGACAGCAACATTTACTGTATCTTCTATGAAGGTGGGAGAAAAGAAAGAAGTTCCTTTTATTTTCAACCA
AGTCACTGAAATGGTTCTAGAAATGTCTCTTGAAGTTTGCTCATGCCCAGACCTACGATTTAGTATGGCT
CTGTGTGATCAGGAGAAGACTTTCAGACAACAGAGAAAAGAACACATAAGGGAGAGCATGAAGAAACTCT
TGGGTCCAAAGAATAGTGAAGGATTGCATTCTGCACGTGATGTGCCTGTGGTAGCCATATTGGGTTCAGG
TGGGGGTTTCCGAGCCATGGTGGGATTCTCTGGTGTGATGAAGGCATTATACGAATCAGGAATTCTGGAT
TGTGCTACCTACGTTGCTGGTCTTTCTGGCTCCACCTGGTATATGTCAACCTTGTATTCTCACCCTGATT
TTCCAGAGAAAGGGCCAGAGGAGATTAATGAAGAACTAATGAAAAATGTTAGCCACAATCCCCTTTTACT
TCTCACACCACAGAAAGTTAAAAGATATGTTGAGTCTTTATGGAAGAAGAAAAGCTCTGGACAACCTGTC
ACCTTTACTGATATCTTTGGGATGTTAATAGGAGAAACACTAATTCATAATAGAATGAATACTACTCTGA
GCAGTTTGAAGGAAAAAGTTAATACTGCACAATGCCCTTTACCTCTTTTCACCTGTCTTCATGTCAAACC
TGACGTTTCAGAGCTGATGTTTGCAGATTGGGTTGAATTTAGTCCATACGAAATTGGCATGGCTAAATAT
GGTACTTTTATGGCTCCCGACTTATTTGGAAGCAAATTTTTTATGGGAACAGTCGTTAAGAAGTATGAAG
AAAACCCCTTGCATTTCTTAATGGGTGTCTGGGGCAGTGCCTTTTCCATATTGTTCAACAGAGTTTTGGG
CGTTTCTGGTTCACAAAGCAGAGGCTCCACAATGGAGGAAGAATTAGAAAATATTACCACAAAGCATATT
GTGAGTAATGATAGCTCGGACAGTGATGATGAATCACACGAACCCAAAGGCACTGAAAATGAAGATGCTG
GAAGTGACTATCAAAGTGATAATCAAGCAAGTTGGATTCATCGTATGATAATGGCCTTGGTGAGTGATTC
AGCTTTATTCAATACCAGAGAAGGACGTGCTGGGAAGGTACACAACTTCATGCTGGGCTTGAATCTCAAT
ACATCTTATCCACTGTCTCCTTTGAGTGACTTTGCCACACAGGACTCCTTTGATGATGATGAACTGGATG
CAGCTGTAGCAGATCCTGATGAATTTGAGCGAATATATGAGCCTCTGGATGTCAAAAGTAAAAAGATTCA
TGTAGTGGACAGTGGGCTCACATTTAACCTGCCGTATCCCTTGATACTGAGACCTCAGAGAGGGGTTGAT
CTCATAATCTCCTTTGACTTTTCTGCAAGGCCAAGTGACTCTAGTCCTCCGTTCAAGGAACTTCTACTTG
CAGAAAAGTGGGCTAAAATGAACAAGCTCCCCTTTCCAAAGATTGATCCTTATGTGTTTGATCGGGAAGG
GCTGAAGGAGTGCTATGTCTTTAAACCCAAGAATCCTGATATGGAGAAAGATTGCCCAACCATCATCCAC
TTTGTTCTGGCCAACATCAACTTCAGAAAGTACAAGGCTCCAGGTGTTCCAAGGGAAACTGAGGAAGAGA
AAGAAATTGCTGACTTTGATATTTTTGATGACCCAGAATCACCATTTTCAACCTTCAATTTTCAATATCC
AAATCAAGCATTCAAAAGACTACATGATCTTATGCACTTCAATACTCTGAACAACATTGATGTGATAAAA
GAAGCCATGGTTGAAAGCATTGAATATAGAAGACAGAATCCATCTCGTTGCTCTGTTTCCCTTAGTAATG
TTGAGGCAAGAAGATTTTTCAACAAGGAGTTTCTAAGTAAACCCAAAGCAAAATTCGGCATGGTGAGCAA
GGGCGAGGAGCTGTTCACCGGGGTGGTGCCCATCCTGGTCGAGCTGGACGGCGACGTAAACGGCCACAAG
TTCAGCGTGTCCGGCGAGGGCGAGGGCGATGCCACCTACGGCAAGCTGACCCTGAAGTTCATCTGCACCA
CCGGCAAGCTGCCCGTGCCCTGGCCCACCCTCGTGACCACCCTGACCTACGGCGTGCAGTGCTTCAGCCG
CTACCCCGACCACATGAAGCAGCACGACTTCTTCAAGTCCGCCATGCCCGAAGGCTACGTCCAGGAGCGC
ACCATCTTCTTCAAGGACGACGGCAACTACAAGACCCGCGCCGAGGTGAAGTTCGAGGGCGACACCCTGG
TGAACCGCATCGAGCTGAAGGGCATCGACTTCAAGGAGGACGGCAACATCCTGGGGCACAAGCTGGAGTA
CAACTACAACAGCCACAACGTCTATATCATGGCCGACAAGCAGAAGAACGGCATCAAGGTGAACTTCAAG
ATCCGCCACAACATCGAGGACGGCAGCGTGCAGCTCGCCGACCACTACCAGCAGAACACCCCCATCGGCG
ACGGCCCCGTGCTGCTGCCCGACAACCACTACCTGAGCACCCAGTCCAAGCTTAGCAAAGACCCCAACGA
GAAGCGCGATCACATGGTCCTGCTGGAGTTCGTGACCGCCGCCGGGATCACTCTCGGCATGGACGAGCTG
TACAAGTAAGCGGCCGCGGTAACAATTGTTAACTAACTTAAGCTAGCAACGGTTTCCCTCTAGCGGGATC
AATTCCGCCCCCCCCCCCTAACGTTACTGGCCGAAGCCGCTTGGAATAAGGCCGGTGTGCGTTTGTCTAT
ATGTTATTTTCCACCATATTGCCGTCTTTTGGCAATGTGAGGGCCCGGAAACCTGGCCCTGTCTTCTTGA
CGAGCATTCCTAGGGGTCTTTCCCCTCTCGCCAAAGGAATGCAAGGTCTGTTGAATGTCGTGAAGGAAGC
AGTTCCTCTGGAAGCTTCTTGAAGACAAACAACGTCTGTAGCGACCCTTTGCAGGCAGCGGAACCCCCCA
CCTGGCGACAGGTGCCTCTGCGGCCAAAAGCCACGTGTATAAGATACACCTGCAAAGGCGGCACAACCCC
AGTGCCACGTTGTGAGTTGGATAGTTGTGGAAAGAGTCAAATGGCTCTCCTCAAGCGTATTCAACAAGGG
GCTGAAGGATGCCCAGAAGGTACCCCATTGTATGGGATCTGATCTGGGGCCTCGGTGCACATGCTTTACA
TGTGTTTAGTCGAGGTTAAAAAAACGTCTAGGCCCCCCGAACCACGGGGACGTGGTTTTCCTTTGAAAAA
CACGATAATACCATGGTCATGAAAACATTTAACATTTCTCAACAAGATCTAGAATTAGTAGAAGTAGCGA
CAGAGAAGATTACAATGCTTTATGAGGATAATAAACATCATGTGGGAGCGGCAATTCGTACGAAAACAGG
AGAAATCATTTCGGCAGTACATATTGAAGCGTATATAGGACGAGTAACTGTTTGTGCAGAAGCCATTGCG
ATTGGTAGTGCAGTTTCGAATGGACAAAAGGATTTTGACACGATTGTAGCTGTTAGACACCCTTATTCTG
ACGAAGTAGATAGAAGTATTCGAGTGGTAAGTCCTTGTGGTATGTGTAGGGAGTTGATTTCAGACTATGC
ACCAGATTGTTTTGTGTTAATAGAAATGAATGGCAAGTTAGTCAAAACTACGATTGAAGAACTCATTCCA
CTCAAATATACCCGAAATTAAAAGTCGAGATGCATCGATGATCTAGAGCTCGCTGATCAGCCTCGACTGT
GCCTTCTAGTTGCCAGCCATCTGTTGTTTGCCCCTCCCCCGTGCCTTCCTTGACCCTGGAAGGTGCCACT
CCCACTGTCCTTTCCTAATAAAATGAGGAAATTGCATCGCATTGTCTGAGTAGGTGTCATTCTATTCTGG
GGGGTGGGGTGGGGCAGGACAGCAAGGGGGAGGATTGGGAAGACAATAGCAGGCATGCTGGGGATGCGGT
GGGCTCTATGGCTTCTGAGGCGGAAAGAACCTGCAGCCCAAGCTTGGCGTAATCATGGTCATAGCTGTTT
CCTGTGTGAAATTGTTATCCGCTCACAATTCCACACAACATACGAGCCGGAAGCATAAAGTGTAAAGCCT
GGGGTGCCTAATGAGTGAGCTAACTCACATTAATTGCGTTGCGCTCACTGCCCGCTTTCCAGTCGGGAAA
CCTGTCGTGCCAGCGGATCTTAAAAGTTTTGTTACTTTATAGAAGAAATTTTGAGTTTTTGTTTTTTTTT
AATAAATAAATAAACATAAATAAATTGTTTGTTGAATTTATTATTAGTATGTAAGTGTAAATATAATAAA
ACTTAATATCTATTCAAATTAATAAATAAACCTCGATATACAGACCGATAAAACACATGCGTCAATTTTA
CGCATGATTATCTTTAACGTACGTCACAATATGATTATCTTTCTAGGGTTAATCTAGTATACGCGTTTAA
TTAATCCAGCTTTTGTTCCCTTTAGTGAGGGTTAATTGCGCGCTTGGCGTAATCATGGTCATAGCTGTTT
CCTGTGTGAAATTGTTATCCGCTCACAATTCCACACAACATACGAGCCGGAAGCATAAAGTGTAAAGCCT
GGGGTGCCTAATGAGTGAGCTAACTCACATTAATTGCGTTGCGCTCACTGCCCGCTTTCCAGTCGGGAAA
CCTGTCGTGCCAGCTGCATTAATGAATCGGCCAACGCGCGGGGAGAGGCGGTTTGCGTATTGGGCGCTCT
TCCGCTTCCTCGCTCACTGACTCGCTGCGCTCGGTCGTTCGGCTGCGGCGAGCGGTATCAGCTCACTCAA
AGGCGGTAATACGGTTATCCACAGAATCAGGGGATAACGCAGGAAAGAACATGTGAGCAAAAGGCCAGCA
AAAGGCCAGGAACCGTAAAAAGGCCGCGTTGCTGGCGTTTTTCCATAGGCTCCGCCCCCCTGACGAGCAT
CACAAAAATCGACGCTCAAGTCAGAGGTGGCGAAACCCGACAGGACTATAAAGATACCAGGCGTTTCCCC
CTGGAAGCTCCCTCGTGCGCTCTCCTGTTCCGACCCTGCCGCTTACCGGATACCTGTCCGCCTTTCTCCC
TTCGGGAAGCGTGGCGCTTTCTCATAGCTCACGCTGTAGGTATCTCAGTTCGGTGTAGGTCGTTCGCTCC
AAGCTGGGCTGTGTGCACGAACCCCCCGTTCAGCCCGACCGCTGCGCCTTATCCGGTAACTATCGTCTTG
AGTCCAACCCGGTAAGACACGACTTATCGCCACTGGCAGCAGCCACTGGTAACAGGATTAGCAGAGCGAG
GTATGTAGGCGGTGCTACAGAGTTCTTGAAGTGGTGGCCTAACTACGGCTACACTAGAAGAACAGTATTT
GGTATCTGCGCTCTGCTGAAGCCAGTTACCTTCGGAAAAAGAGTTGGTAGCTCTTGATCCGGCAAACAAA
CCACCGCTGGTAGCGGTGGTTTTTTTGTTTGCAAGCAGCAGATTACGCGCAGAAAAAAAGGATCTCAAGA
AGATCCTTTGATCTTTTCTACGGGGTCTGACGCTCAGTGGAACGAAAACTCACGTTAAGGGATTTTGGTC
ATGAGATTATCAAAAAGGATCTTCACCTAGATCCTTTTAAATTAAAAATGAAGTTTTAAATCAATCTAAA
GTATATATGAGTAAACTTGGTCTGACAGTTACCAATGCTTAATCAGTGAGGCACCTATCTCAGCGATCTG
TCTATTTCGTTCATCCATAGTTGCCTGACTCCCCGTCGTGTAGATAACTACGATACGGGAGGGCTTACCA
TCTGGCCCCAGTGCTGCAATGATACCGCGAGACCCACGCTCACCGGCTCCAGATTTATCAGCAATAAACC
AGCCAGCCGGAAGGGCCGAGCGCAGAAGTGGTCCTGCAACTTTATCCGCCTCCATCCAGTCTATTAATTG
TTGCCGGGAAGCTAGAGTAAGTAGTTCGCCAGTTAATAGTTTGCGCAACGTTGTTGCCATTGCTACAGGC
ATCGTGGTGTCACGCTCGTCGTTTGGTATGGCTTCATTCAGCTCCGGTTCCCAACGATCAAGGCGAGTTA
CATGATCCCCCATGTTGTGCAAAAAAGCGGTTAGCTCCTTCGGTCCTCCGATCGTTGTCAGAAGTAAGTT
GGCCGCAGTGTTATCACTCATGGTTATGGCAGCACTGCATAATTCTCTTACTGTCATGCCATCCGTAAGA
TGCTTTTCTGTGACTGGTGAGTACTCAACCAAGTCATTCTGAGAATAGTGTATGCGGCGACCGAGTTGCT
CTTGCCCGGCGTCAATACGGGATAATACCGCGCCACATAGCAGAACTTTAAAAGTGCTCATCATTGGAAA
ACGTTCTTCGGGGCGAAAACTCTCAAGGATCTTACCGCTGTTGAGATCCAGTTCGATGTAACCCACTCGT
GCACCCAACTGATCTTCAGCATCTTTTACTTTCACCAGCGTTTCTGGGTGAGCAAAAACAGGAAGGCAAA
ATGCCGCAAAAAAGGGAATAAGGGCGACACGGAAATGTTGAATACTCATACTCTTCCTTTTTCAATATTA
TTGAAGCATTTATCAGGGTTATTGTCTCATGAGCGGATACATATTTGAATGTATTTAGAAAAATAAACAA
ATAGGGGTTCCGCGCACATTTCCCCGAAAAGTGCCAC
